Addgene plasmid #12674: GFP-rab11 WT
Depositing lab: Richard Pagano. Depositing organization: Mayo Foundation for Medical Education and Research (Inactive/For Deposit Only). Publication: Rab proteins mediate Golgi transport of caveola-internalized glycosphingolipids and correct lipid trafficking in Niemann-Pick C cells. Choudhury A, Dominguez M, Puri V, Sharma DK, Narita K, Wheatley CL, Marks DL, Pagano RE. J Clin Invest. 2002 Jun . 109(12):1541-50. 10.1172/JCI15420 PubMed 12070301.
Backbone
  Vector backbone: pEGFP-C1
  Backbone manufacturer: Clontech
  Backbone size w/o insert (bp): 4700
  Vector type: Mammalian Expression
  Selectable markers: Neomycin (select with G418)
Growth in bacteria
  Bacterial resistance: Kanamycin, 50 μg/mL
  Growth temperature: 37°C
  Growth strain: DH5alpha
  Copy number: High Copy
Gene/Insert
  Gene/Insert name: RAB11A (Homo sapiens) (alt name: GFP-rab11 wild type)
  Species: H. sapiens (human)
  Insert size (bp): 717
  GenBank ID: NM_004663
  Entrez Gene: RAB11A (a.k.a. YL8)
  Tag / fusion protein: GFP (N terminal on backbone); HA (N terminal on insert)
  Cloning method: Restriction Enzyme; 5′ cloning site BAMHI (not destroyed); 3′ cloning site BAMHI (not destroyed)
  Sequencing primers: 5′ EGFP-C; 3′ SV40pA-R
Resource information
  A portion of this plasmid was derived from a plasmid made by: IMAGE Clone collection at ATCC
Terms and licenses: Academic/Nonprofit Terms; Industry Terms: Not Available to Industry
How to cite: GFP-rab11 WT was a gift from Richard Pagano (Addgene plasmid # 12674 ; http://n2t.net/addgene:12674 ; RRID:Addgene_12674)
