[The description below was written by a language model from this plasmid's Addgene catalogue record, the feature table of its GenBank file and pLannotate feature annotations shown in this document.]
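Description:
GFP-rab11 WT is a mammalian expression plasmid built on the Clontech pEGFP-C1 backbone that produces wild-type human RAB11A as an N-terminal EGFP fusion. Expression is driven by the human cytomegalovirus immediate early enhancer and promoter, with a Kozak consensus at the EGFP start codon. The EGFP coding sequence runs through the multiple cloning site into HA epitope sequence and then the RAB11A open reading frame, and the transcript is terminated by the SV40 polyadenylation signal. The catalogue lists a single HA tag on the N terminus of the insert, whereas the partial GenBank record annotates two adjacent HA epitopes and the full-sequence annotation calls two fragments of a tandem HA array, so more than one HA copy appears to lie between EGFP and RAB11A. The insert was cloned into a BamHI site at both ends, and part of the construct derives from an IMAGE collection clone.

The plasmid is maintained in bacteria at high copy through a ColE1/pUC-type origin and also carries an f1 phage origin. A single Tn5 aminoglycoside phosphotransferase gene serves both hosts: a bacterial bla-type promoter gives kanamycin resistance in E. coli, while the SV40 enhancer/early promoter and HSV TK polyadenylation signal allow G418 selection of transfected mammalian cells. The short large T antigen, ble and bGH poly(A) fragments in the automated annotation are probably backbone remnants or partial matches rather than functional parts. The GenBank record covers only about 1 kb spanning EGFP, the cloning site and the HA tags, while the full sequence is 5,442 nt.

RAB11A is a small GTPase that regulates endocytic recycling, so the fusion is suited to visualising or overexpressing Rab11 in live or fixed cells. The associated publication examined Rab proteins in Golgi transport of caveola-internalized glycosphingolipids and in lipid trafficking in Niemann-Pick C cells.
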