Features (pLannotate 1.2.2; 17 found; start..end, strand, type, name):
     68..371     +  enhancer       CMV enhancer: human cytomegalovirus immediate early enhancer
    372..575     +  promoter       CMV promoter: human cytomegalovirus (CMV) immediate early promoter
    620..1336    +  CDS            EGFP: EGFP is a basic (constitutively fluorescent) green fluorescent protein published in 1996, derived from Aequorea victoria. It is reported to be a rapidly-maturing weak dimer with moderate acid sensitivity.
   1337..1402    +  misc_feature   MCS: multiple cloning site
   1406..1422    +  CDS            3xHA (fragment): three tandem HA epitope tags
   1433..1459    +  CDS            3xHA (fragment): three tandem HA epitope tags
   1460..2104    +  CDS            RAB11A: RB11A_HUMAN - Also known as RAB11. Experimental evidence at protein level: Swiss-Prot protein existence level 1. The small GTPases Rab are key regulators of intracellular membrane trafficking, from the formation of transport vesicles to their fusion with membranes. Rabs cycle between an inactive GDP-bound form and an active GTP-bound form that is able to recruit to membranes different set of downstream effectors directly responsible for vesicle formation, movement, tethering and fusion. The small Rab GTPase RAB11A regulates endocytic recycling. Acts as a major regulator of membrane delivery du
   2130..2214    +  CDS            large T antigen (fragment): large T antigen from SV40 (simian virus 40)
   2237..2358    +  polyA_signal   SV40 poly(A) signal: SV40 polyadenylation signal
   2392..2820    -  rep_origin     f1 ori (sequence partly withheld): f1 bacteriophage origin of replication; arrow indicates direction of (+) strand synthesis
   2847..2951    +  promoter       AmpR promoter: bla
   2953..3310    +  promoter       SV40 promoter: SV40 enhancer and early promoter
   3345..4139    +  CDS            NeoR/KanR: aminoglycoside phosphotransferase from Tn5; aph(3')-II (or nptII); confers resistance to neomycin, kanamycin, and G418 (Geneticin®)
   4160..4312    +  CDS            ble (fragment): BLE_KLEPN - Experimental evidence at protein level: Swiss-Prot protein existence level 1. Binding protein with a strong affinity to the bleomycin family of antibiotics. Binds to CL990; an antimitotic-antibiotic compound. From Klebsiella pneumoniae.
   4371..4418    +  polyA_signal   HSV TK poly(A) signal: herpes simplex virus thymidine kinase polyadenylation signal (Cole and Stacy, 1985)
   4509..4525    -  polyA_signal   bGH poly(A) signal (fragment): bovine growth hormone polyadenylation signal
   4747..5335    +  rep_origin     ori: high-copy-number ColE1/pMB1/pBR322/pUC origin of replication
>Addgene plasmid #12674 | GFP-rab11 WT | addgene full sequence | sequence record 122788 | Addgene NGS results
CATGCATTAGTTATTAATAGTAATCAATTACGGGGTCATTAGTTCATAGCCCATATATGGAGTTCCGCGT
TACATAACTTACGGTAAATGGCCCGCCTGGCTGACCGCCCAACGACCCCCGCCCATTGACGTCAATAATG
ACGTATGTTCCCATAGTAACGCCAATAGGGACTTTCCATTGACGTCAATGGGTGGAGTATTTACGGTAAA
CTGCCCACTTGGCAGTACATCAAGTGTATCATATGCCAAGTACGCCCCCTATTGACGTCAATGACGGTAA
ATGGCCCGCCTGGCATTATGCCCAGTACATGACCTTATGGGACTTTCCTACTTGGCAGTACATCTACGTA
TTAGTCATCGCTATTACCATGGTGATGCGGTTTTGGCAGTACATCAATGGGCGTGGATAGCGGTTTGACT
CACGGGGATTTCCAAGTCTCCACCCCATTGACGTCAATGGGAGTTTGTTTTGGCACCAAAATCAACGGGA
CTTTCCAAAATGTCGTAACAACTCCGCCCCATTGACGCAAATGGGCGGTAGGCGTGTACGGTGGGAGGTC
TATATAAGCAGAGCTGGTTTAGTGAACCGTCAGATCCGCTAGCGCTACCGGTCGCCACCATGGTGAGCAA
GGGCGAGGAGCTGTTCACCGGGGTGGTGCCCATCCTGGTCGAGCTGGACGGCGACGTAAACGGCCACAAG
TTCAGCGTGTCCGGCGAGGGCGAGGGCGATGCCACCTACGGCAAGCTGACCCTGAAGTTCATCTGCACCA
CCGGCAAGCTGCCCGTGCCCTGGCCCACCCTCGTGACCACCCTGACCTACGGCGTGCAGTGCTTCAGCCG
CTACCCCGACCACATGAAGCAGCACGACTTCTTCAAGTCCGCCATGCCCGAAGGCTACGTCCAGGAGCGC
ACCATCTTCTTCAAGGACGACGGCAACTACAAGACCCGCGCCGAGGTGAAGTTCGAGGGCGACACCCTGG
TGAACCGCATCGAGCTGAAGGGCATCGACTTCAAGGAGGACGGCAACATCCTGGGGCACAAGCTGGAGTA
CAACTACAACAGCCACAACGTCTATATCATGGCCGACAAGCAGAAGAACGGCATCAAGGTGAACTTCAAG
ATCCGCCACAACATCGAGGACGGCAGCGTGCAGCTCGCCGACCACTACCAGCAGAACACCCCCATCGGCG
ACGGCCCCGTGCTGCTGCCCGACAACCACTACCTGAGCACCCAGTCCGCCCTGAGCAAAGACCCCAACGA
GAAGCGCGATCACATGGTCCTGCTGGAGTTCGTGACCGCCGCCGGGATCACTCTCGGCATGGACGAGCTG
TACAAGTCCGGACTCAGATCTCGAGCTCAAGCTTCGAATTCTGCAGTCGACGGTACCGCGGGCCCGGGAT
CCATGTACCCATACGATGTTCCGGATTACGCTTACCCATACGATGTTCCGGATTACGCTGGTACCCGCGA
CGACGAGTACGACTACCTCTTTAAAGTTGTCCTTATTGGAGATTCTGGTGTTGGAAAGAGTAATCTCCTG
TCTCGATTTACTCGAAATGAGTTTAATCTGGAAAGCAAGAGCACCATTGGAGTAGAGTTTGCAACAAGAA
GCATCCAGGTTGATGGAAAAACAATAAAGGCACAGATATGGGACACAGCAGGGCAAGAGCGATATCGAGC
TATAACATCAGCATATTATCGTGGAGCTGTAGGTGCCTTATTGGTTTATGACATTGCTAAACATCTCACA
TATGAAAATGTAGAGCGATGGCTGAAAGAACTGAGAGATCATGCTGATAGTAACATTGTTATCATGCTTG
TGGGCAATAAGAGTGATCTACGTCATCTCAGGGCAGTTCCTACAGATGAAGCAAGAGCTTTTGCAGAAAA
GAATGGTTTGTCATTCATTGAAACTTCGGCCCTAGACTCTACAAATGTAGAAGCTGCTTTTCAGACAATT
TTAACAGAGATTTACCGCATTGTTTCTCAGAAGCAAATGTCAGACAGACGCGAAAATGACATGTCTCCAA
GCAACAATGTGGTTCCTATTCATGTTCCACCAACCACTGAAAACAAGCCAAAGGTGCAGTGCTGTCAGAA
CATCTAAGGATCCACCGGATCTAGATAACTGATCATAATCAGCCATACCACATTTGTAGAGGTTTTACTT
GCTTTAAAAAACCTCCCACACCTCCCCCTGAACCTGAAACATAAAATGAATGCAATTGTTGTTGTTAACT
TGTTTATTGCAGCTTATAATGGTTACAAATAAAGCAATAGCATCACAAATTTCACAAATAAAGCATTTTT
TTCACTGCATTCTAGTTGTGGTTTGTCCAAACTCATCAATGTATCTTAACGCGTAAATTGTAAGCGTTAA
TATTTTGTTAAAATTCGCGTTAAATTTTTGTTAAATCAGCTCATTTTTTAACCAATAGGCCGAAATCGGC
AAAATCCCTTATAAATCAAAAGAATAGACCGAGATAGGGTTGAGTGTTGTTCCAGTTTGGAACAAGAGTC
CACTATTAAAGAACGTGGACTCCAACGTCAAAGG
[49 nt withheld, positions 2555-2603]
T
[91 nt withheld, positions 2605-2695]
G
[124 nt withheld, positions 2697-2820]
CAGGTGGCACTTTTCGGGGAAATGTGCGCGGAACCCCTATTTGTTTATTTTTCTAAATACATTCAAATAT
GTATCCGCTCATGAGACAATAACCCTGATAAATGCTTCAATAATATTGAAAAAGGAAGAGTCCTGAGGCG
GAAAGAACCAGCTGTGGAATGTGTGTCAGTTAGGGTGTGGAAAGTCCCCAGGCTCCCCAGCAGGCAGAAG
TATGCAAAGCATGCATCTCAATTAGTCAGCAACCAGGTGTGGAAAGTCCCCAGGCTCCCCAGCAGGCAGA
AGTATGCAAAGCATGCATCTCAATTAGTCAGCAACCATAGTCCCGCCCCTAACTCCGCCCATCCCGCCCC
TAACTCCGCCCAGTTCCGCCCATTCTCCGCCCCATGGCTGACTAATTTTTTTTATTTATGCAGAGGCCGA
GGCCGCCTCGGCCTCTGAGCTATTCCAGAAGTAGTGAGGAGGCTTTTTTGGAGGCCTAGGCTTTTGCAAA
GATCGATCAAGAGACAGGATGAGGATCGTTTCGCATGATTGAACAAGATGGATTGCACGCAGGTTCTCCG
GCCGCTTGGGTGGAGAGGCTATTCGGCTATGACTGGGCACAACAGACAATCGGCTGCTCTGATGCCGCCG
TGTTCCGGCTGTCAGCGCAGGGGCGCCCGGTTCTTTTTGTCAAGACCGACCTGTCCGGTGCCCTGAATGA
ACTGCAAGACGAGGCAGCGCGGCTATCGTGGCTGGCCACGACGGGCGTTCCTTGCGCAGCTGTGCTCGAC
GTTGTCACTGAAGCGGGAAGGGACTGGCTGCTATTGGGCGAAGTGCCGGGGCAGGATCTCCTGTCATCTC
ACCTTGCTCCTGCCGAGAAAGTATCCATCATGGCTGATGCAATGCGGCGGCTGCATACGCTTGATCCGGC
TACCTGCCCATTCGACCACCAAGCGAAACATCGCATCGAGCGAGCACGTACTCGGATGGAAGCCGGTCTT
GTCGATCAGGATGATCTGGACGAAGAGCATCAGGGGCTCGCGCCAGCCGAACTGTTCGCCAGGCTCAAGG
CGAGCATGCCCGACGGCGAGGATCTCGTCGTGACCCATGGCGATGCCTGCTTGCCGAATATCATGGTGGA
AAATGGCCGCTTTTCTGGATTCATCGACTGTGGCCGGCTGGGTGTGGCGGACCGCTATCAGGACATAGCG
TTGGCTACCCGTGATATTGCTGAAGAGCTTGGCGGCGAATGGGCTGACCGCTTCCTCGTGCTTTACGGTA
TCGCCGCTCCCGATTCGCAGCGCATCGCCTTCTATCGCCTTCTTGACGAGTTCTTCTGAGCGGGACTCTG
GGGTTCGAAATGACCGACCAAGCGACGCCCAACCTGCCATCACGAGATTTCGATTCCACCGCCGCCTTCT
ATGAAAGGTTGGGCTTCGGAATCGTTTTCCGGGACGCCGGCTGGATGATCCTCCAGCGCGGGGATCTCAT
GCTGGAGTTCTTCGCCCACCCTAGGGGGAGGCTAACTGAAACACGGAAGGAGACAATACCGGAAGGAACC
CGCGCTATGACGGCAATAAAAAGACAGAATAAAACGCACGGTGTTGGGTCGTTTGTTCATAAACGCGGGG
TTCGGTCCCAGGGCTGGCACTCTGTCGATACCCCACCGAGACCCCATTGGGGCCAATACGCCCGCGTTTC
TTCCTTTTCCCCACCCCACCCCCCAAGTTCGGGTGAAGGCCCAGGGCTCGCAGCCAACGTCGGGGCGGCA
GGCCCTGCCATAGCCTCAGGTTACTCATATATACTTTAGATTGATTTAAAACTTCATTTTTAATTTAAAA
GGATCTAGGTGAAGATCCTTTTTGATAATCTCATGACCAAAATCCCTTAACGTGAGTTTTCGTTCCACTG
AGCGTCAGACCCCGTAGAAAAGATCAAAGGATCTTCTTGAGATCCTTTTTTTCTGCGCGTAATCTGCTGC
TTGCAAACAAAAAAACCACCGCTACCAGCGGTGGTTTGTTTGCCGGATCAAGAGCTACCAACTCTTTTTC
CGAAGGTAACTGGCTTCAGCAGAGCGCAGATACCAAATACTGTTCTTCTAGTGTAGCCGTAGTTAGGCCA
CCACTTCAAGAACTCTGTAGCACCGCCTACATACCTCGCTCTGCTAATCCTGTTACCAGTGGCTGCTGCC
AGTGGCGATAAGTCGTGTCTTACCGGGTTGGACTCAAGACGATAGTTACCGGATAAGGCGCAGCGGTCGG
GCTGAACGGGGGGTTCGTGCACACAGCCCAGCTTGGAGCGAACGACCTACACCGAACTGAGATACCTACA
GCGTGAGCTATGAGAAAGCGCCACGCTTCCCGAAGGGAGAAAGGCGGACAGGTATCCGGTAAGCGGCAGG
GTCGGAACAGGAGAGCGCACGAGGGAGCTTCCAGGGGGAAACGCCTGGTATCTTTATAGTCCTGTCGGGT
TTCGCCACCTCTGACTTGAGCGTCGATTTTTGTGATGCTCGTCAGGGGGGCGGAGCCTATGGAAAAACGC
CAGCAACGCGGCCTTTTTACGGTTCCTGGCCTTTTGCTGGCCTTTTGCTCACATGTTCTTTCCTGCGTTA
TCCCCTGATTCTGTGGATAACCGTATTACCGC
