LOCUS       Exported 1063 bp ds-DNA linear SYN 25-MAY-2021
DEFINITION  synthetic linear DNA
ACCESSION   .
VERSION     .
KEYWORDS    GFP-rab11 WT
SOURCE      synthetic DNA construct
  ORGANISM  synthetic DNA construct
REFERENCE   1 (bases 1 to 1063)
  AUTHORS   Choudhury A, Dominguez M, Puri V, Sharma DK, Narita K, Wheatley CL,
            Marks DL, Pagano RE
  TITLE     Rab proteins mediate Golgi transport of caveola-internalized
            glycosphingolipids and correct lipid trafficking in Niemann-Pick C
            cells.
  JOURNAL   J Clin Invest. 2002 Jun . 109(12):1541-50.
  PUBMED    12070301
REFERENCE   2 (bases 1 to 1063)
  AUTHORS   .
  TITLE     Direct Submission
  JOURNAL   Exported May 25, 2021 from SnapGene Server 1.1.58
            http://www.snapgene.com
FEATURES             Location/Qualifiers
     source          1..1063
                     /organism="synthetic DNA construct"
                     /mol_type="other DNA"
     regulatory      48..57
                     /regulatory_class="other"
                     /note="vertebrate consensus sequence for strong initiation
                     of translation (Kozak, 1987)"
     CDS             54..770
                     /codon_start=1
                     /product="enhanced GFP"
                     /label=EGFP
                     /translation="MVSKGEELFTGVVPILVELDGDVNGHKFSVSGEGEGDATYGKLTL
                     KFICTTGKLPVPWPTLVTTLTYGVQCFSRYPDHMKQHDFFKSAMPEGYVQERTIFFKDD
                     GNYKTRAEVKFEGDTLVNRIELKGIDFKEDGNILGHKLEYNYNSHNVYIMADKQKNGIK
                     VNFKIRHNIEDGSVQLADHYQQNTPIGDGPVLLPDNHYLSTQSALSKDPNEKRDHMVLL
                     EFVTAAGITLGMDELYK"
     CDS             54..770
                     /codon_start=1
                     /product="the original enhanced GFP (Yang et al., 1996)"
                     /label=EGFP
                     /note="mammalian codon-optimized"
                     /translation="MVSKGEELFTGVVPILVELDGDVNGHKFSVSGEGEGDATYGKLTL
                     KFICTTGKLPVPWPTLVTTLTYGVQCFSRYPDHMKQHDFFKSAMPEGYVQERTIFFKDD
                     GNYKTRAEVKFEGDTLVNRIELKGIDFKEDGNILGHKLEYNYNSHNVYIMADKQKNGIK
                     VNFKIRHNIEDGSVQLADHYQQNTPIGDGPVLLPDNHYLSTQSALSKDPNEKRDHMVLL
                     EFVTAAGITLGMDELYK"
     primer_bind     complement(99..120)
                     /label=EGFP-N
                     /note="EGFP, reverse primer"
     primer_bind     complement(360..379)
                     /label=EXFP-R
                     /note="For distinguishing EGFP variants, reverse primer"
     primer_bind     707..728
                     /label=EGFP-C
                     /note="EGFP, forward primer"
     misc_feature    771..836
                     /label=MCS
                     /note="multiple cloning site"
     CDS             840..866
                     /codon_start=1
                     /product="HA (human influenza hemagglutinin) epitope tag"
                     /label=HA
                     /translation="YPYDVPDYA"
     CDS             867..893
                     /codon_start=1
                     /product="HA (human influenza hemagglutinin) epitope tag"
                     /label=HA
                     /translation="YPYDVPDYA"
ORIGIN
        1 agcagagctg gtttagtgaa ccgtcagatc cgctagcgct accggtcgcc accatggtga
       61 gcaagggcga ggagctgttc accggggtgg tgcccatcct ggtcgagctg gacggcgacg
      121 taaacggcca caagttcagc gtgtccggcg agggcgaggg cgatgccacc tacggcaagc
      181 tgaccctgaa gttcatctgc accaccggca agctgcccgt gccctggccc accctcgtga
      241 ccaccctgac ctacggcgtg cagtgcttca gccgctaccc cgaccacatg aagcagcacg
      301 acttcttcaa gtccgccatg cccgaaggct acgtccagga gcgcaccatc ttcttcaagg
      361 acgacggcaa ctacaagacc cgcgccgagg tgaagttcga gggcgacacc ctggtgaacc
      421 gcatcgagct gaagggcatc gacttcaagg aggacggcaa catcctgggg cacaagctgg
      481 agtacaacta caacagccac aacgtctata tcatggccga caagcagaag aacggcatca
      541 aggtgaactt caagatccgc cacaacatcg aggacggcag cgtgcagctc gccgaccact
      601 accagcagaa cacccccatc ggcgacggcc ccgtgctgct gcccgacaac cactacctga
      661 gcacccagtc cgccctgagc aaagacccca acgagaagcg cgatcacatg gtcctgctgg
      721 agttcgtgac cgccgccggg atcactctcg gcatggacga gctgtacaag tccggactca
      781 gatctcgagc tcaagcttcg aattctgcag tcgacggtac cgcgggcccg ggatccatgt
      841 acccatacga tgttccggat tacgcttacc catacgatgt tccggattac gctggtaccc
      901 gcgacgacga gtacgactac ctctttaaag ttgtccttat tggagattct ggtgttggaa
      961 agagtaatct cctgtctcga tttactcgaa atgagtttaa tctggaaagc aagagcacca
     1021 ttggagtaga gtttgcaaca agaagcatcc aggttgatgg aaa
//
