>Addgene plasmid #12674 | GFP-rab11 WT | depositor partial sequence | sequence record 7398 | Author sequence
GGATCCATGTACCCATACGATGTTCCGGATTACGCTTACCCATACGATGTTCCGGATTACGCTGGTACCC
GCGACGACGAGTACGACTACCTCTTTAAAGTTGTCCTTATTGGAGATTCTGGTGTTGGAAAGAGTAATCT
CCTGTCTCGATTTACTCGAAATGAGTTTAATCTGGAAAGCAAGAGCACCATTGGAGTAGAGTTTGCAACA
AGAAGCATCCAGGTTGATGGAAAAACAATAAAGGCACAGATATGGGACACAGCAGGGCAAGAGCGATATC
GAGCTATAACATCAGCATATTATCGTGGAGCTGTAGGTGCCTTATTGGTTTATGACATTGCTAAACATCT
CACATATGAAAATGTAGAGCGATGGCTGAAAGAACTGAGAGATCATGCTGATAGTAACATTGTTATCATG
CTTGTGGGCAATAAGAGTGATCTACGTCATCTCAGGGCAGTTCCTACAGATGAAGCAAGAGCTTTTGCAG
AAAAGAATGGTTTGTCATTCATTGAAACTTCGGCCCTAGACTCTACAAATGTAGAAGCTGCTTTTCAGAC
AATTTTAACAGAGATTTACCGCATTGTTTCTCAGAAGCAAATGTCAGACAGACGCGAAAATGACATGTCT
CCAAGCAACAATGTGGTTCCTATTCATGTTCCACCAACCACTGAAAACAAGCCAAAGGTGCAGTGCTGTC
AGAACATCTAAGGATCC
