>Addgene plasmid #12674 | GFP-rab11 WT | addgene partial sequence | sequence record 120797 | SV40pA-R 5'-GAAATTTGTGATGCTATTGC-3'
CTGCAATAAACAAGTTAACAACAACAATTGCATTCATTTTATGTTTCAGGTTCAGGGGGAGGTGTGGGAG
GTTTTTTAAAGCAAGTAAAACCTCTACAAATGTGGTATGGCTGATTATGATCAGTTATCTAGATCCGGTG
GATCCTTAGATGTTCTGACAGCACTGCACCTTTGGCTTGTTTTCAGTGGTTGGTGGAACATGAATAGGAA
CCACATTGTTGCTTGGAGACATGTCATTTTCGCGTCTGTCTGACATTTGCTTCTGAGAAACAATGCGGTA
AATCTCTGTTAAAATTGTCTGAAAAGCAGCTTCTACATTTGTAGAGTCTAGGGCCGAAGTTTCAATGAAT
GACAAACCATTCTTTTCTGCAAAAGCTCTTGCTTCATCTGTAGGAACTGCCCTGAGATGACGTAGATCAC
TCTTATTGCCCACAAGCATGATAACAATGTTACTATCAGCATGATCTCTCAGTTCTTTCAGCCATCGCTC
TACATTTTCATATGTGAGATGTTTAGCAATGTCATAAACCAATAAGGCACCTACAGCTCCACGATAATAT
GCTGATGTTATAGCTCGATATCGCTCTTGCCCTGCTGTGTCCCATATCTGTGCCTTTATTGTTTTTCCAT
CAACCTGGATGCTTCTTGTTGCAAACTCTACTCCAATGGTGCTCTTGCTTTCCAGATTAAACTCATTTCG
AGTAAATCGAGACAGGAGATTACTCTTTCCAACACCAGAATCTCCAATAAGGACAACTTTAAAGAGGTAG
TCGTACTCGTCGTCGCGGGTACCAGCGTAATCCGGAACATCGTATGGGTAAGCGTAATCCGGAACATCGT
ATGGGTACATGGATCCCGGGCCCGCGGTACCGTCGACTGCAGAATTCGAAGCTTGAGCTCGAGATCTGAG
TCCGGACTTGTACAGCTCGTCCATGCCGAGAGTGATCCCGGCGGCGGTCACGAACTCCAGCAGGACCATG
TGATCGCGCTTCTCGTTGGGGTCTTTGCTCAGGGCCGGAACTGGG
